>Addgene plasmid #229470 | pMS23 | addgene full sequence | sequence record 457011 | Addgene NGS Result
TGGCGAATGGG
[124 nt withheld, positions 12-135]
C
[91 nt withheld, positions 137-227]
A
[49 nt withheld, positions 229-277]
CCTTTGACGTTGGAGTCCACGTTCTTT
[37 nt withheld, positions 305-341]
ACCCTATCTCGGTCTATTCTTTTGATTTATAAGGGATTTTGCCGATTTCGGCCTATTGGTTAAAAAATGA
GCTGATTTAACAAAAATTTAACGCGAATTTTAACAAAATATTAACGCTTACAATTTAGGTGGCACTTTTC
GGGGAAATGTGCGCGGAACCCCTATTTGTTTATTTTTCTAAATACATTCAAATATGTATCCGCTCATGAA
TTAATTCTTAGAAAAACTCATCGAGCATCAAATGAAACTGCAATTTATTCATATCAGGATTATCAATACC
ATATTTTTGAAAAAGCCGTTTCTGTAATGAAGGAGAAAACTCACCGAGGCAGTTCCATAGGATGGCAAGA
TCCTGGTATCGGTCTGCGATTCCGACTCGTCCAACATCAATACAACCTATTAATTTCCCCTCGTCAAAAA
TAAGGTTATCAAGTGAGAAATCACCATGAGTGACGACTGAATCCGGTGAGAATGGCAAAAGTTTATGCAT
TTCTTTCCAGACTTGTTCAACAGGCCAGCCATTACGCTCGTCATCAAAATCACTCGCATCAACCAAACCG
TTATTCATTCGTGATTGCGCCTGAGCGAGACGAAATACGCGATCGCTGTTAAAAGGACAATTACAAACAG
GAATCGAATGCAACCGGCGCAGGAACACTGCCAGCGCATCAACAATATTTTCACCTGAATCAGGATATTC
TTCTAATACCTGGAATGCTGTTTTCCCGGGGATCGCAGTGGTGAGTAACCATGCATCATCAGGAGTACGG
ATAAAATGCTTGATGGTCGGAAGAGGCATAAATTCCGTCAGCCAGTTTAGTCTGACCATCTCATCTGTAA
CATCATTGGCAACGCTACCTTTGCCATGTTTCAGAAACAACTCTGGCGCATCGGGCTTCCCATACAATCG
ATAGATTGTCGCACCTGATTGCCCGACATTATCGCGAGCCCATTTATACCCATATAAATCAGCATCCATG
TTGGAATTTAATCGCGGCCTAGAGCAAGACGTTTCCCGTTGAATATGGCTCATAACACCCCTTGTATTAC
TGTTTATGTAAGCAGACAGTTTTATTGTTCATGACCAAAATCCCTTAACGTGAGTTTTCGTTCCACTGAG
CGTCAGACCCCGTAGAAAAGATCAAAGGATCTTCTTGAGATCCTTTTTTTCTGCGCGTAATCTGCTGCTT
GCAAACAAAAAAACCACCGCTACCAGCGGTGGTTTGTTTGCCGGATCAAGAGCTACCAACTCTTTTTCCG
AAGGTAACTGGCTTCAGCAGAGCGCAGATACCAAATACTGTCCTTCTAGTGTAGCCGTAGTTAGGCCACC
ACTTCAAGAACTCTGTAGCACCGCCTACATACCTCGCTCTGCTAATCCTGTTACCAGTGGCTGCTGCCAG
TGGCGATAAGTCGTGTCTTACCGGGTTGGACTCAAGACGATAGTTACCGGATAAGGCGCAGCGGTCGGGC
TGAACGGGGGGTTCGTGCACACAGCCCAGCTTGGAGCGAACGACCTACACCGAACTGAGATACCTACAGC
GTGAGCTATGAGAAAGCGCCACGCTTCCCGAAGGGAGAAAGGCGGACAGGTATCCGGTAAGCGGCAGGGT
CGGAACAGGAGAGCGCACGAGGGAGCTTCCAGGGGGAAACGCCTGGTATCTTTATAGTCCTGTCGGGTTT
CGCCACCTCTGACTTGAGCGTCGATTTTTGTGATGCTCGTCAGGGGGGCGGAGCCTATGGAAAAACGCCA
GCAACGCGGCCTTTTTACGGTTCCTGGCCTTTTGCTGGCCTTTTGCTCACATGTTCTTTCCTGCGTTATC
CCCTGATTCTGTGGATAACCGTATTACCGCCTTTGAGTGAGCTGATACCGCTCGCCGCAGCCGAACGACC
GAGCGCAGCGAGTCAGTGAGCGAGGAAGCGGAAGAGCGCCTGATGCGGTATTTTCTCCTTACGCATCTGT
GCGGTATTTCACACCGCAATGGTGCACTCTCAGTACAATCTGCTCTGATGCCGCATAGTTAAGCCAGTAT
ACACTCCGCTATCGCTACGTGACTGGGTCATGGCTGCGCCCCGACACCCGCCAACACCCGCTGACGCGCC
CTGACGGGCTTGTCTGCTCCCGGCATCCGCTTACAGACAAGCTGTGACCGTCTCCGGGAGCTGCATGTGT
CAGAGGTTTTCACCGTCATCACCGAAACGCGCGAGGCAGCTGCGGTAAAGCTCATCAGCGTGGTCGTGAA
GCGATTCACAGATGTCTGCCTGTTCATCCGCGTCCAGCTCGTTGAGTTTCTCCAGAAGCGTTAATGTCTG
GCTTCTGATAAAGCGGGCCATGTTAAGGGCGGTTTTTTCCTGTTTGGTCACTGATGCCTCCGTGTAAGGG
GGATTTCTGTTCATGGGGGTAATGATACCGATGAAACGAGAGAGGATGCTCACGATACGGGTTACTGATG
ATGAACATGCCCGGTTACTGGAACGTTGTGAGGGTAAACAACTGGCGGTATGGATGCGGCGGGACCAGAG
AAAAATCACTCAGGGTCAATGCCAGCGCTTCGTTAATACAGATGTAGGTGTTCCACAGGGTAGCCAGCAG
CATCCTGCGATGCAGATCCGGAACATAATGGTGCAGGGCGCTGACTTCCGCGTTTCCAGACTTTACGAAA
CACGGAAACCGAAGACCATTCATGTTGTTGCTCAGGTCGCAGACGTTTTGCAGCAGCAGTCGCTTCACGT
TCGCTCGCGTATCGGTGATTCATTCTGCTAACCAGTAAGGCAACCCCGCCAGCCTAGCCGGGTCCTCAAC
GACAGGAGCACGATCATGCGCACCCGTGGGGCCGCCATGCCGGCGATAATGGCCTGCTTCTCGCCGAAAC
GTTTGGTGGCGGGACCAGTGACGAAGGCTTGAGCGAGGGCGTGCAAGATTCCGAATACCGCAAGCGACAG
GCCGATCATCGTCGCGCTCCAGCGAAAGCGGTCCTCGCCGAAAATGACCCAGAGCGCTGCCGGCACCTGT
CCTACGAGTTGCATGATAAAGAAGACAGTCATAAGTGCGGCGACGATAGTCATGCCCCGCGCCCACCGGA
AGGAGCTGACTGGGTTGAAGGCTCTCAAGGGCATCGGTCGAGATCCCGGTGCCTAATGAGTGAGCTAACT
TACATTAATTGCGTTGCGCTCACTGCCCGCTTTCCAGTCGGGAAACCTGTCGTGCCAGCTGCATTAATGA
ATCGGCCAACGCGCGGGGAGAGGCGGTTTGCGTATTGGGCGCCAGGGTGGTTTTTCTTTTCACCAGTGAG
ACGGGCAACAGCTGATTGCCCTTCACCGCCTGGCCCTGAGAGAGTTGCAGCAAGCGGTCCACGCTGGTTT
GCCCCAGCAGGCGAAAATCCTGTTTGATGGTGGTTAACGGCGGGATATAACATGAGCTGTCTTCGGTATC
GTCGTATCCCACTACCGAGATATCCGCACCAACGCGCAGCCCGGACTCGGTAATGGCGCGCATTGCGCCC
AGCGCCATCTGATCGTTGGCAACCAGCATCGCAGTGGGAACGATGCCCTCATTCAGCATTTGCATGGTTT
GTTGAAAACCGGACATGGCACTCCAGTCGCCTTCCCGTTCCGCTATCGGCTGAATTTGATTGCGAGTGAG
ATATTTATGCCAGCCAGCCAGACGCAGACGCGCCGAGACAGAACTTAATGGGCCCGCTAACAGCGCGATT
TGCTGGTGACCCAATGCGACCAGATGCTCCACGCCCAGTCGCGTACCGTCTTCATGGGAGAAAATAATAC
TGTTGATGGGTGTCTGGTCAGAGACATCAAGAAATAACGCCGGAACATTAGTGCAGGCAGCTTCCACAGC
AATGGCATCCTGGTCATCCAGCGGATAGTTAATGATCAGCCCACTGACGCGTTGCGCGAGAAGATTGTGC
ACCGCCGCTTTACAGGCTTCGACGCCGCTTCGTTCTACCATCGACACCACCACGCTGGCACCCAGTTGAT
CGGCGCGAGATTTAATCGCCGCGACAATTTGCGACGGCGCGTGCAGGGCCAGACTGGAGGTGGCAACGCC
AATCAGCAACGACTGTTTGCCCGCCAGTTGTTGTGCCACGCGGTTGGGAATGTAATTCAGCTCCGCCATC
GCCGCTTCCACTTTTTCCCGCGTTTTCGCAGAAACGTGGCTGGCCTGGTTCACCACGCGGGAAACGGTCT
GATAAGAGACACCGGCATACTCTGCGACATCGTATAACGTTACTGGTTTCACATTCACCACCCTGAATTG
ACTCTCTTCCGGGCGCTATCATGCCATACCGCGAAAGGTTTTGCGCCATTCGATGGTGTCCGGGATCTCG
ACGCTCTCCCTTATGCGACTCCTGCATTAGGAAGCAGCCCAGTAGTAGGTTGAGGCCGTTGAGCACCGCC
GCCGCAAGGAATGGTGCATGCAAGGAGATGGCGCCCAACAGTCCCCCGGCCACGGGGCCTGCCACCATAC
CCACGCCGAAACAAGCGCTCATGAGCCCGAAGTGGCGAGCCCGATCTTCCCCATCGGTGATGTCGGCGAT
ATAGGCGCCAGCAACCGCACCTGTGGCGCCGGTGATGCCGGCCACGATGCGTCCGGCGTAGAGGATCGAG
ATCTCGATCCCGCGAAATTAATACGACTCACTATAGGGGAATTGTGAGCGGATAACAATTCCCCTCTAGA
AATAATTTTGTTTAACTTTAAGAAGGAGATATACCATGGGCAGCAGCCATCATCATCATCATCACCATCA
CCATCACAGCAGCGGCCTGGAAGTTCTGTTCCAGGGGCCCCATATGACGCAGCCATTGGTCGGAAAACAG
ATTCTCATTGTTGAAGATGAGCAGGTATTTCGCTCGCTTCTGGATTCATGGTTTTCCTCATTGGGAGCGA
CAACGGTACTGGCGGCTGATGGGGTGGATGCCCTTGAGTTGCTGGGAGGTTTCACTCCAGACCTGATGAT
ATGTGATATCGCGATGCCACGAATGAACGGGCTTAAACTGCTGGAGCATATACGTAACAGAGGCGACCAG
ACCCCAGTTCTGGTGATATCTGCCACTGAAAATATGGCAGATATTGCCAAAGCGTTACGTCTGGGCGTTG
AAGCTGTTTTGCTGAAACCAGTTAAAGATCTGAATCGCTTGCGCGAGATGGTTTTTGCCTGTCTCTATCC
CAGCATGTTTAATTCGCGCGTTGAGGAAGAGGAAAGGCTTTTTCGCGACTGGGATGCAATGGTTGATAAC
CCTGCCGCAGCGGCGAAATTATTACAGGAACTACAACCGCCGGTTCAGCAGGTGATTTCCCATTGCCGGG
TTAATTATCGTCAATTGGTTGCCGCGGACAAACCCGGCCTGGTGCTTGATATTGCCGCACTTTCGGAAAA
CGATCTGGCATTTTATTGCCTTGATGTCACCCGAGCTGGACATAATGGCGTACTTGCTGCCTTGTTATTA
CGCGCATTGTTTAACGGATTATTACAGGAACAGCTTGCACACCAAAATCAACGGTTGCCAGAGTTGGGCG
CGTTATTGAAGCAGGTAAACCATTTACTTCGTCAGGCCAATCTGCCGGGGCAGTTTCCGCTATTAGTTGG
CTATTATCATCGCGAACTGAAAAATCTCATTCTGGTTTCTGCGGGTCTGAATGCGACGTTAAATACCGGC
GAACACCAGGTGCAAATCAGTAATGGTGTTCCGTTAGGCACTTTAGGTAACGCTTATTTGAATCAATTGA
GCCAGCGATGCGATGCCTGGCAATGCCAAATATGGGGAACCGGTGGTCGACTGCGCTTGATGTTGTCTGC
AGAATGAGGATCCGAATTCGAGCTCCGTCGACAAGCTTGCGGCCGCACTCGAGCACCACCACCACCACCA
CTGAGATCCGGCTGCTAACAAAGCCCGAAAGGAAGCTGAGTTGGCTGCTGCCACCGCTGAGCAATAACTA
GCATAACCCCTTGGGGCCTCTAAACGGGTCTTGAGGGGTTTTTTGCTGAAAGGAGGAACTATATCCGGAT
Features (pLannotate 1.2.2; 20 found; start..end, strand, type, name):
     12..440     +  rep_origin     f1 ori (sequence partly withheld): f1 bacteriophage origin of replication; arrow indicates direction of (+) strand synthesis
    493..550     +  promoter       AmpR promoter (fragment): bla
    559..1374    -  CDS            KanR: aminoglycoside phosphotransferase; aph(3')-Ia; confers resistance to kanamycin in bacteria or G418 (Geneticin®) in eukaryotes
   1496..2084    +  rep_origin     ori: high-copy-number ColE1/pMB1/pBR322/pUC origin of replication
   2270..2409    -  misc_feature   bom: basis of mobility region from pBR322
   2511..2702    -  CDS            rop: Rop protein, which maintains plasmids at low copy number; rop
   2719..3099    +  CDS            YPB1_ECOLX: Protein predicted: Swiss-Prot protein existence level 4. From Escherichia coli.
   3171..3462    -  CDS            TcR (fragment): tetracycline efflux protein; tet; confers resistance to tetracycline
   3477..3498    -  protein_bind   CAP binding site: CAP binding activates transcription in the presence of cAMP. E. coli catabolite activator protein
   3511..4593    -  CDS            lacI: lac repressor; lacI; The lac repressor binds to the lac operator to inhibit transcription in E. coli. This inhibition can be relieved by adding lactose or isopropyl-β-D-thiogalactopyranoside (IPTG).
   4594..4671    -  promoter       lacI promoter: lacI
   4679..4958    -  CDS            TcR (fragment): tetracycline efflux protein; tet; confers resistance to tetracycline
   4980..4998    +  promoter       T7 promoter: promoter for bacteriophage T7 RNA polymerase
   4999..5023    +  protein_bind   lac operator: The lac repressor binds to the lac operator to inhibit transcription in E. coli. This inhibition can be relieved by adding lactose or isopropyl-β-D-thiogalactopyranoside (IPTG). lac repressor encoded by lacI
   5038..5060    +  RBS            RBS: efficient ribosome binding site from bacteriophage T7 gene 10 (Olins and Rangwala, 1989)
   5085..5105    +  CDS            7xHis: 6xHis affinity tag
   5145..6155    +  CDS            rssB: RSSB_ECOLI - Also known as hnr, sprE, ychL. Experimental evidence at protein level: Swiss-Prot protein existence level 1. Regulates the turnover of the sigma S factor (RpoS) by promoting its proteolysis in exponentially growing cells. Acts by binding and delivering RpoS to the ClpXP protease. RssB is not co- degraded with RpoS, but is released from the complex and can initiate a new cycle of RpoS recognition and degradation. In stationary phase, could also act as an anti-sigma factor and reduce the ability of RpoS to activate gene expression. Is also involved in the regulation of the mRNA poly
   6205..6222    +  CDS            9xHis (fragment): 9xHis affinity tag
   6232..6281    +  CDS            SET1 (fragment): solubility-enhancement tag derived from T7 phage gene 10B
   6289..6336    +  terminator     T7 terminator: transcription terminator for bacteriophage T7 RNA polymerase
