[The description below was written by a language model from this plasmid's Addgene catalogue record and pLannotate feature annotations shown in this document.]
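Description:
pMS23 is a bacterial expression plasmid built on the pSY5 backbone for producing a His-tagged point mutant of the Escherichia coli response regulator RssB. The sequenced construct is about 6.4 kb and has a pET-like architecture: a ColE1/pMB1-type origin accompanied by the bom region and the rop gene (which moderates copy number; the catalogue lists copy number as unknown), an f1 phage origin, and a kanamycin resistance gene (aminoglycoside phosphotransferase) for selection. Short tetracycline-resistance gene fragments flanking the lacI region appear to be backbone remnants rather than functional markers.

The expression cassette consists of a T7 promoter followed immediately by a lac operator, the strong T7 gene 10 ribosome binding site, the rssB coding sequence carrying the D104A substitution, and a T7 terminator. A plasmid-borne lacI gene with its own promoter supplies lac repressor, so transcription is held off until induced with IPTG in a host that provides T7 RNA polymerase, such as a DE3 lysogen. The catalogue describes a C-terminal 10xHis tag. The feature table does show a histidine-tag fragment downstream of rssB, but it also annotates a His stretch upstream of the coding sequence, so the record is ambiguous as to whether the expressed protein carries one or both tags.

RssB is the adaptor that binds the stationary-phase sigma factor RpoS and delivers it to the ClpXP protease. The record supports use of this plasmid for overexpression and affinity purification of the D104A variant, in the context of structural and biochemical work on how an antiadaptor inhibits RssB. The specific functional effect of the mutation is not stated.
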