Addgene plasmid #229470: pMS23
Purpose: Expresses RssB with D104A mutation with His-tag
Depositing lab: Alexandra Deaconescu. Depositing organization: Brown University. Publication: Structural basis for inhibition of a response regulator of sigma(S) stability by a ClpXP antiadaptor. Dorich V, Brugger C, Tripathi A, Hoskins JR, Tong S, Suhanovsky MM, Sastry A, Wickner S, Gottesman S, Deaconescu AM. Genes Dev. 2019 Jun 1;33(11-12):718-732. doi: 10.1101/gad.320168.118. Epub 2019 Apr 11. PubMed 30975721.
Backbone
  Vector backbone: pSY5
  Backbone size w/o insert (bp): 5387
  Vector type: Bacterial Expression
Growth in bacteria
  Bacterial resistance: Kanamycin, 50 μg/mL
  Growth temperature: 37°C
  Growth strain: DH5alpha
  Growth instructions: The depositing lab recommends OneShot Top10 for plasmid storage and propagation and BL21 DE3 for protein expression.
  Copy number: Unknown
Gene/Insert
  Gene/Insert name: RssB (D104A)
  Species: E. coli
  Insert size (bp): 1090
  Mutation: D104A
  Promoter: T7
  Tag / fusion protein: 10xHis (C terminal on insert)
  Cloning method: Other
Terms and licenses: Academic/Nonprofit Terms; Industry Terms: Not Available to Industry
How to cite: pMS23 was a gift from Alexandra Deaconescu (Addgene plasmid # 229470 ; http://n2t.net/addgene:229470 ; RRID:Addgene_229470)
